>Addgene plasmid #56342 | ZsYellow1-CytERM-N-17 | addgene full sequence | sequence record 209012 | Addgene NGS Result
CGTTACATAACTTACGGTAAATGGCCCGCCTGGCTGACCGCCCAACGACCCCCGCCCATTGACGTCAATA
ATGACGTATGTTCCCATAGTAACGCCAATAGGGACTTTCCATTGACGTCAATGGGTGGAGTATTTACGGT
AAACTGCCCACTTGGCAGTACATCAAGTGTATCATATGCCAAGTACGCCCCCTATTGACGTCAATGACGG
TAAATGGCCCGCCTGGCATTATGCCCAGTACATGACCTTATGGGACTTTCCTACTTGGCAGTACATCTAC
GTATTAGTCATCGCTATTACCATGGTGATGCGGTTTTGGCAGTACATCAATGGGCGTGGATAGCGGTTTG
ACTCACGGGGATTTCCAAGTCTCCACCCCATTGACGTCAATGGGAGTTTGTTTTGGCACCAAAATCAACG
GGACTTTCCAAAATGTCGTAACAACTCCGCCCCATTGACGCAAATGGGCGGTAGGCGTGTACGGTGGGAG
GTCTATATAAGCAGAGCTGGTTTAGTGAACCGTCAGATCCGCTAGCGCTACCGGACTCAGATCTGGTACC
CCTTGCAGCTTCCAGTTGTCAGGAAGAGAAGGCTCCCATGGATCCTGTGGTGGTGCTGGGGCTCTGTCTC
TCCTGTTTGCTTCTCCTTTCACTCTGGAAACAGAGCTATGGGGGAGGGAAGCTTCGAATTCTGCAGTCGA
CGGTACCGCGGGCCCGGGATCCACCGGTCGCCACCATGGCCCACAGCAAGCACGGCCTGAAGGAGGAGAT
GACCATGAAGTACCACATGGAGGGCTGCGTGAACGGCCACAAGTTCGTGATCACCGGCGAGGGCATCGGC
TACCCCTTCAAGGGCAAGCAGACCATCAACCTGTGCGTGATCGAGGGCGGCCCCCTGCCCTTCAGCGAGG
ACATCCTGAGCGCCGGCTTCAAGTACGGCGACCGGATCTTCACCGAGTACCCCCAGGACATCGTGGACTA
CTTCAAGAACAGCTGCCCCGCCGGCTACACCTGGGGCCGGAGCTTCCTGTTCGAGGACGGCGCCGTGTGC
ATCTGTAACGTGGACATCACCGTGAGCGTGAAGGAGAACTGCATCTACCACAAGAGCATCTTCAACGGCG
TGAACTTCCCCGCCGACGGCCCCGTGATGAAGAAGATGACCACCAACTGGGAGGCCAGCTGCGAGAAGAT
CATGCCCGTGCCTAAGCAGGGCATCCTGAAGGGCGACGTGAGCATGTACCTGCTGCTGAAGGACGGCGGC
CGGTACCGGTGCCAGTTCGACACCGTGTACAAGGCCAAGAGCGTGCCCAGCAAGATGCCCGAGTGGCACT
TCATCCAGCACAAGCTGCTGCGGGAGGACCGGAGCGACGCCAAGAACCAGAAGTGGCAGCTGACCGAGCA
CGCCATCGCCTTCCCCAGCGCCCTGGCCTGAAGCGGCCGCGACTCTAGATCATAATCAGCCATACCACAT
TTGTAGAGGTTTTACTTGCTTTAAAAAACCTCCCACACCTCCCCCTGAACCTGAAACATAAAATGAATGC
AATTGTTGTTGTTAACTTGTTTATTGCAGCTTATAATGGTTACAAATAAAGCAATAGCATCACAAATTTC
ACAAATAAAGCATTTTTTTCACTGCATTCTAGTTGTGGTTTGTCCAAACTCATCAATGTATCTTAAGGCG
TAAATTGTAAGCGTTAATATTTTGTTAAAATTCGCGTTAAATTTTTGTTAAATCAGCTCATTTTTTAACC
AATAGGCCGAAATCGGCAAAATCCCTTATAAATCAAAAGAATAGACCGAGATAGGGT
[37 nt withheld, positions 1808-1844]
AAAGAACGTGGACTCCAACGTCAAAGG
[49 nt withheld, positions 1872-1920]
T
[91 nt withheld, positions 1922-2012]
G
[124 nt withheld, positions 2014-2137]
CAGGTGGCACTTTTCGGGGAAATGTGCGCGGAACCCCTATTTGTTTATTTTTCTAAATACATTCAAATAT
GTATCCGCTCATGAGACAATAACCCTGATAAATGCTTCAATAATATTGAAAAAGGAAGAGTCCTGAGGCG
GAAAGAACCAGCTGTGGAATGTGTGTCAGTTAGGGTGTGGAAAGTCCCCAGGCTCCCCAGCAGGCAGAAG
TATGCAAAGCATGCATCTCAATTAGTCAGCAACCAGGTGTGGAAAGTCCCCAGGCTCCCCAGCAGGCAGA
AGTATGCAAAGCATGCATCTCAATTAGTCAGCAACCATAGTCCCGCCCCTAACTCCGCCCATCCCGCCCC
TAACTCCGCCCAGTTCCGCCCATTCTCCGCCCCATGGCTGACTAATTTTTTTTATTTATGCAGAGGCCGA
GGCCGCCTCGGCCTCTGAGCTATTCCAGAAGTAGTGAGGAGGCTTTTTTGGAGGCCTAGGCTTTTGCAAA
GATCGATCAAGAGACAGGATGAGGATCGTTTCGCATGATTGAACAAGATGGATTGCACGCAGGTTCTCCG
GCCGCTTGGGTGGAGAGGCTATTCGGCTATGACTGGGCACAACAGACAATCGGCTGCTCTGATGCCGCCG
TGTTCCGGCTGTCAGCGCAGGGGCGCCCGGTTCTTTTTGTCAAGACCGACCTGTCCGGTGCCCTGAATGA
ACTGCAAGACGAGGCAGCGCGGCTATCGTGGCTGGCCACGACGGGCGTTCCTTGCGCAGCTGTGCTCGAC
GTTGTCACTGAAGCGGGAAGGGACTGGCTGCTATTGGGCGAAGTGCCGGGGCAGGATCTCCTGTCATCTC
ACCTTGCTCCTGCCGAGAAAGTATCCATCATGGCTGATGCAATGCGGCGGCTGCATACGCTTGATCCGGC
TACCTGCCCATTCGACCACCAAGCGAAACATCGCATCGAGCGAGCACGTACTCGGATGGAAGCCGGTCTT
GTCGATCAGGATGATCTGGACGAAGAGCATCAGGGGCTCGCGCCAGCCGAACTGTTCGCCAGGCTCAAGG
CGAGCATGCCCGACGGCGAGGATCTCGTCGTGACCCATGGCGATGCCTGCTTGCCGAATATCATGGTGGA
AAATGGCCGCTTTTCTGGATTCATCGACTGTGGCCGGCTGGGTGTGGCGGACCGCTATCAGGACATAGCG
TTGGCTACCCGTGATATTGCTGAAGAGCTTGGCGGCGAATGGGCTGACCGCTTCCTCGTGCTTTACGGTA
TCGCCGCTCCCGATTCGCAGCGCATCGCCTTCTATCGCCTTCTTGACGAGTTCTTCTGAGCGGGACTCTG
GGGTTCGAAATGACCGACCAAGCGACGCCCAACCTGCCATCACGAGATTTCGATTCCACCGCCGCCTTCT
ATGAAAGGTTGGGCTTCGGAATCGTTTTCCGGGACGCCGGCTGGATGATCCTCCAGCGCGGGGATCTCAT
GCTGGAGTTCTTCGCCCACCCTAGGGGGAGGCTAACTGAAACACGGAAGGAGACAATACCGGAAGGAACC
CGCGCTATGACGGCAATAAAAAGACAGAATAAAACGCACGGTGTTGGGTCGTTTGTTCATAAACGCGGGG
TTCGGTCCCAGGGCTGGCACTCTGTCGATACCCCACCGAGACCCCATTGGGGCCAATACGCCCGCGTTTC
TTCCTTTTCCCCACCCCACCCCCCAAGTTCGGGTGAAGGCCCAGGGCTCGCAGCCAACGTCGGGGCGGCA
GGCCCTGCCATAGCCTCAGGTTACTCATATATACTTTAGATTGATTTAAAACTTCATTTTTAATTTAAAA
GGATCTAGGTGAAGATCCTTTTTGATAATCTCATGACCAAAATCCCTTAACGTGAGTTTTCGTTCCACTG
AGCGTCAGACCCCGTAGAAAAGATCAAAGGATCTTCTTGAGATCCTTTTTTTCTGCGCGTAATCTGCTGC
TTGCAAACAAAAAAACCACCGCTACCAGCGGTGGTTTGTTTGCCGGATCAAGAGCTACCAACTCTTTTTC
CGAAGGTAACTGGCTTCAGCAGAGCGCAGATACCAAATACTGTTCTTCTAGTGTAGCCGTAGTTAGGCCA
CCACTTCAAGAACTCTGTAGCACCGCCTACATACCTCGCTCTGCTAATCCTGTTACCAGTGGCTGCTGCC
AGTGGCGATAAGTCGTGTCTTACCGGGTTGGACTCAAGACGATAGTTACCGGATAAGGCGCAGCGGTCGG
GCTGAACGGGGGGTTCGTGCACACAGCCCAGCTTGGAGCGAACGACCTACACCGAACTGAGATACCTACA
GCGTGAGCTATGAGAAAGCGCCACGCTTCCCGAAGGGAGAAAGGCGGACAGGTATCCGGTAAGCGGCAGG
GTCGGAACAGGAGAGCGCACGAGGGAGCTTCCAGGGGGAAACGCCTGGTATCTTTATAGTCCTGTCGGGT
TTCGCCACCTCTGACTTGAGCGTCGATTTTTGTGATGCTCGTCAGGGGGGCGGAGCCTATGGAAAAACGC
CAGCAACGCGGCCTTTTTACGGTTCCTGGCCTTTTGCTGGCCTTTTGCTCACATGTTCTTTCCTGCGTTA
TCCCCTGATTCTGTGGATAACCGTATTACCGCCATGCATTAGTTATTAATAGTAATCAATTACGGGGTCA
TTAGTTCATAGCCCATATATGGAGTTCCG
Features (pLannotate 1.2.2; 17 found; start..end, strand, type, name):
      1..304     +  enhancer       CMV enhancer: human cytomegalovirus immediate early enhancer
    305..508     +  promoter       CMV promoter: human cytomegalovirus (CMV) immediate early promoter
    531..554     +  misc_feature   MCS (fragment): multiple cloning site
    598..684     +  CDS            CYP2C1 (fragment): CP2C1_RABIT - Experimental evidence at protein level: Swiss-Prot protein existence level 1. Cytochromes P450 are a group of heme-thiolate monooxygenases. In liver microsomes, this enzyme is involved in an NADPH-dependent electron transport pathway. It oxidizes a variety of structurally unrelated compounds, including steroids, fatty acids, and xenobiotics. From Oryctolagus cuniculus (Rabbit).
    679..722     +  misc_feature   MCS (fragment): multiple cloning site
    736..1431    +  CDS            ZsYellow1: Zoanthus yellow fluorescent protein mammalian codon-optimized
   1448..1531    +  CDS            large T antigen (fragment): large T antigen from SV40 (simian virus 40)
   1554..1675    +  polyA_signal   SV40 poly(A) signal: SV40 polyadenylation signal
   1709..2137    -  rep_origin     f1 ori (sequence partly withheld): f1 bacteriophage origin of replication; arrow indicates direction of (+) strand synthesis
   2164..2268    +  promoter       AmpR promoter: bla
   2270..2627    +  promoter       SV40 promoter: SV40 enhancer and early promoter
   2662..3456    +  CDS            NeoR/KanR: aminoglycoside phosphotransferase from Tn5; aph(3')-II (or nptII); confers resistance to neomycin, kanamycin, and G418 (Geneticin®)
   3477..3629    +  CDS            ble (fragment): BLE_KLEPN - Experimental evidence at protein level: Swiss-Prot protein existence level 1. Binding protein with a strong affinity to the bleomycin family of antibiotics. Binds to CL990; an antimitotic-antibiotic compound. From Klebsiella pneumoniae.
   3688..3735    +  polyA_signal   HSV TK poly(A) signal: herpes simplex virus thymidine kinase polyadenylation signal (Cole and Stacy, 1985)
   3826..3842    -  polyA_signal   bGH poly(A) signal (fragment): bovine growth hormone polyadenylation signal
   4064..4652    +  rep_origin     ori: high-copy-number ColE1/pMB1/pBR322/pUC origin of replication
   4767..4826    +  enhancer       CMV enhancer (fragment): human cytomegalovirus immediate early enhancer
