[The description below was written by a language model from this plasmid's Addgene catalogue record and pLannotate feature annotations shown in this document.]
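Description:
ZsYellow1-CytERM-N-17 is a mammalian expression plasmid built on the ZsYellow1-N1 backbone, designed to label the endoplasmic reticulum with a yellow fluorescent protein. The human cytomegalovirus immediate early enhancer and promoter drive a fusion open reading frame. In it, a short fragment of a cytochrome P450 (annotated as matching rabbit CYP2C1, about 87 nt) sits upstream of mammalian codon-optimized ZsYellow1 from Zoanthus, joined through residual multiple cloning site sequence. The fluorescent protein therefore lies at the C terminus of the fusion. The small size of the P450 segment indicates that only a short portion of the enzyme is present and acts as the ER-targeting element, not as a functional monooxygenase. An SV40 polyadenylation signal terminates the transcript. The record gives excitation and emission values of 529 and 539 nm.

The plasmid replicates in E. coli from a high-copy ColE1/pUC-type origin and also carries an f1 origin, which permits single-stranded DNA production. A single Tn5 aminoglycoside phosphotransferase gene (NeoR/KanR) provides selection in both hosts. A bacterial bla-type promoter expresses it for kanamycin resistance, and the SV40 enhancer/early promoter expresses it in mammalian cells for G418 selection of stable lines, with an HSV TK polyadenylation signal downstream. The short large T antigen, ble and bGH poly(A) fragments in the feature table appear to be backbone remnants or partial annotation matches, not functional elements. The sequenced record is 4,826 nt, consistent with a small insert in the listed 4,750 bp backbone. The construct is typically used as an ER localization marker in fluorescence imaging of transfected mammalian cells.
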