Addgene plasmid #56342: ZsYellow1-CytERM-N-17
Purpose: Localization: Endoplasmic Reticulum, Excitation: 529, Emission: 539
Depositing lab: Michael Davidson. Depositing organization: Florida State University, Tallahassee.
Backbone
  Vector backbone: ZsYellow1-N1
  Backbone size w/o insert (bp): 4750
  Vector type: Mammalian Expression
  Selectable markers: Neomycin (select with G418)
Growth in bacteria
  Bacterial resistance: Kanamycin, 50 μg/mL
  Growth temperature: 37°C
  Growth strain: DH5alpha
  Copy number: High Copy
Gene/Insert
  Gene/Insert name: CytERM (alt names: Cytochrome p450; NM_001171120.1)
  Promoter: CMV
  Tag / fusion protein: ZsYellow1 (C terminal on backbone)
  Cloning method: Unknown
  Sequencing primers: 5′ CMV-F; 3′ SV40pA-R
Terms and licenses: Academic/Nonprofit Terms; Industry Terms: Not Available to Industry
Depositor comments: . Excitation = 529; Emission = 539
How to cite: ZsYellow1-CytERM-N-17 was a gift from Michael Davidson (Addgene plasmid # 56342 ; http://n2t.net/addgene:56342 ; RRID:Addgene_56342)
