>Addgene plasmid #56342 | ZsYellow1-CytERM-N-17 | depositor partial sequence | sequence record 87242 | insert sequence
CGTCAGATCCGCTAGCGCTACCGGACTCAGATCTGGTACCCCTTGCAGCTTCCAGTTGTCAGGAAGAGAA
GGCTCCCATGGATCCTGTGGTGGTGCTGGGGCTCTGTCTCTCCTGTTTGCTTCTCCTTTCACTCTGGAAA
CAGAGCTATGGGGGAGGGAAGCTTCGAATTCTGCAGTCGACGGTACCGCGGGCCCGGGATCCACCGGTCG
CCACCATGGCCCACAGCAAGCACGGCCTGAAGGAGGAGATGACCATGAAGTACCACATGGAGGGCTGCGT
GAACGGCCACAAGTTCGTGATCACCGGCGAGGGCATCGGCTACCCCTTCAAGGGCAAGCAGACCATCAAC
CTGTGCGTGATCGAGGGCGGCCCCCTGCCCTTCAGCGAGGACATCCTGAGCGCCGGCTTCAAGTACGGCG
ACCGGATCTTCACCGAGTACCCCCAGGACATCGTGGACTACTTCAAGAACAGCTGCCCCGCCGGCTACAC
CTGGGGCCGGAGCTTCCTGTTCGAGGACGGCGCCGTGTGCATCTGTAACGTGGACATCACCGTGAGCGTG
AAGGAGAACTGCATCTACCACAAGAGCATCTTCAACGGCGTGAACTTCCCCGCCGACGGCCCCGTGATGA
AGAAGATGACCACCAACTGGGAGGCCAGCTGCGAGAAGATCATGCCCGTGCCTAAGCAGGGCATCCTGAA
GGGCGACGTGAGCATGTACCTGCTGCTGAAGGACGGCGGCCGGTACCGGTGCCAGTTCGACACCGTGTAC
AAGGCCAAGAGCGTGCCCAGCAAGATGCCCGAGTGGCACTTCATCCAGCACAAGCTGCTGCGGGAGGACC
GGAGCGACGCCAAGAACCAGAAGTGGCAGCTGACCGAGCACGCCATCGCCTTCCCCAGCGCCCTGGCCTG
AAGCGGCCGCGACTCTAGATCATAATCAGCCATACCACATTTGTAGAGGTTTTACTTGCTTTAAAAAACC
TCCCACACCTCCCCCTGAACCTGAAACATAAAATGAATGCAAT
